>Addgene plasmid #81284 | pDONR223_HRAS_p.G12D | addgene full sequence | sequence record 168354 | Addgene NGS Result
GGCAGTTCCCTACTCTCGCGTTAACGCTAGCATGGATGTTTTCCCAGTCACGACGTTGTAAAACGACGGC
CAGTCTTAAGCTCGGGCCCCAAATAATGATTTTATTTTGACTGATAGTGACCTGTTCGTTGCAACAAATT
GATGAGCAATGCTTTTTTATAATGCCAACTTTGTACAAAAAAGTTGGCACCATGACGGAATATAAGCTGG
TGGTGGTGGGCGCCGACGGTGTGGGCAAGAGTGCGCTGACCATCCAGCTGATCCAGAACCATTTTGTGGA
CGAATACGACCCCACTATAGAGGATTCCTACCGGAAGCAGGTGGTCATTGATGGGGAGACGTGCCTGTTG
GACATCCTGGATACCGCCGGCCAGGAGGAGTACAGCGCCATGCGGGACCAGTACATGCGCACCGGGGAGG
GCTTCCTGTGTGTGTTTGCCATCAACAACACCAAGTCTTTTGAGGACATCCACCAGTACAGGGAGCAGAT
CAAACGGGTGAAGGACTCGGATGACGTGCCCATGGTGCTGGTGGGGAACAAGTGTGACCTGGCTGCACGC
ACTGTGGAATCTCGGCAGGCTCAGGACCTCGCCCGAAGCTACGGCATCCCCTACATCGAGACCTCGGCCA
AGACCCGGCAGGGCAGCCGCTCTGGCTCTAGCTCCAGCTCCGGGACCCTCTGGGACCCCCCGGGACCCAT
GTGCCCAACTTTCTTGTACAAAGTTGGCATTATAAGAAAGCATTGCTTATCAATTTGTTGCAACGAACAG
GTCACTATCAGTCAAAATAAAATCATTATTTGCCATCCAGCTGATATCCCCTATAGTGAGTCGTATTACA
TGGTCATAGCTGTTTCCTGGCAGCTCTGGCCCGTGTCTCAAAATCTCTGATGTTACATTGCACAAGATAA
AAATATATCATCATGCCTCCTCTAGACCAGCCAGGACAGAAATGCCTCGACTTCGCTGCTACCCAAGGTT
GCCGGGTGACGCACACCGTGGAAACGGATGAAGGCACGAACCCAGTGGACATAAGCCTGTTCGGTTCGTA
AGCTGTAATGCAAGTAGCGTATGCGCTCACGCAACTGGTCCAGAACCTTGACCGAACGCAGCGGTGGTAA
CGGCGCAGTGGCGGTTTTCATGGCTTGTTATGACTGTTTTTTTGGGGTACAGTCTATGCCTCGGGCATCC
AAGCAGCAAGCGCGTTACGCCGTGGGTCGATGTTTGATGTTATGGAGCAGCAACGATGTTACGCAGCAGG
GCAGTCGCCCTAAAACAAAGTTAAACATTATGAGGGAAGCGGTGATCGCCGAAGTATCGACTCAACTATC
AGAGGTAGTTGGCGTCATCGAGCGCCATCTCGAACCGACGTTGCTGGCCGTACATTTGTACGGCTCCGCA
GTGGATGGCGGCCTGAAGCCACACAGTGATATTGATTTGCTGGTTACGGTGACCGTAAGGCTTGATGAAA
CAACGCGGCGAGCTTTGATCAACGACCTTTTGGAAACTTCGGCTTCCCCTGGAGAGAGCGAGATTCTCCG
CGCTGTAGAAGTCACCATTGTTGTGCACGACGACATCATTCCGTGGCGTTATCCAGCTAAGCGCGAACTG
CAATTTGGAGAATGGCAGCGCAATGACATTCTTGCAGGTATCTTCGAGCCAGCCACGATCGACATTGATC
TGGCTATCTTGCTGACAAAAGCAAGAGAACATAGCGTTGCCTTGGTAGGTCCAGCGGCGGAGGAACTCTT
TGATCCGGTTCCTGAACAGGATCTATTTGAGGCGCTAAATGAAACCTTAACGCTATGGAACTCGCCGCCC
GACTGGGCTGGCGATGAGCGAAATGTAGTGCTTACGTTGTCCCGCATTTGGTACAGCGCAGTAACCGGCA
AAATCGCGCCGAAGGATGTCGCTGCCGACTGGGCAATGGAGCGCCTGCCGGCCCAGTATCAGCCCGTCAT
ACTTGAAGCTAGACAGGCTTATCTTGGACAAGAAGAAGATCGCTTGGCCTCGCGCGCAGATCAGTTGGAA
GAATTTGTCCACTACGTGAAAGGCGAGATCACCAAGGTAGTCGGCAAATAACCCTCGAGCCACCCATGAC
CAAAATCCCTTAACGTGAGTTACGCGTCGTTCCACTGAGCGTCAGACCCCGTAGAAAAGATCAAAGGATC
TTCTTGAGATCCTTTTTTTCTGCGCGTAATCTGCTGCTTGCAAACAAAAAAACCACCGCTACCAGCGGTG
GTTTGTTTGCCGGATCAAGAGCTACCAACTCTTTTTCCGAAGGTAACTGGCTTCAGCAGAGCGCAGATAC
CAAATACTGTTCTTCTAGTGTAGCCGTAGTTAGGCCACCACTTCAAGAACTCTGTAGCACCGCCTACATA
CCTCGCTCTGCTAATCCTGTTACCAGTGGCTGCTGCCAGTGGCGATAAGTCGTGTCTTACCGGGTTGGAC
TCAAGACGATAGTTACCGGATAAGGCGCAGCGGTCGGGCTGAACGGGGGGTTCGTGCACACAGCCCAGCT
TGGAGCGAACGACCTACACCGAACTGAGATACCTACAGCGTGAGCTATGAGAAAGCGCCACGCTTCCCGA
AGGGAGAAAGGCGGACAGGTATCCGGTAAGCGGCAGGGTCGGAACAGGAGAGCGCACGAGGGAGCTTCCA
GGGGGAAACGCCTGGTATCTTTATAGTCCTGTCGGGTTTCGCCACCTCTGACTTGAGCGTCGATTTTTGT
GATGCTCGTCAGGGGGGCGGAGCCTATGGAAAAACGCCAGCAACGCGGCCTTTTTACGGTTCCTGGCCTT
TTGCTGGCCTTTTGCTCACATGTTCTTTCCTGCGTTATCCCCTGATTCTGTGGATAACCGTATTACCGCC
TTTGAGTGAGCTGATACCGCTCGCCGCAGCCGAACGACCGAGCGCAGCGAGTCAGTGAGCGAGGAAGCGG
AAGAGCGCCCAATACGCAAACCGCCTCTCCCCGCGCGTTGGCCGATTCATTAATGCAGCTGGCACGACAG
GTTTCCCGACTGGAAAGCGGGCAGTGAGCGCAACGCAATTAATACGCGTACCGCTAGCCAGGAAGAGTTT
GTAGAAACGCAAAAAGGCCATCCGTCAGGATGGCCTTCTGCTTAGTTTGATGCCTGGCAGTTTATGGCGG
GCGTCCTGCCCGCCACCCTCCGGGCCGTTGCTTCACAACGTTCAAATCCGCTCCCGGCGGATTTGTCCTA
CTCAGGAGAGCGTTCACCGACAAACAACAGATAAAACGAAAGGCCCAGTCTTCCGACTGAGCCTTTCGTT
TTATTTGATGCCT
Features (pLannotate 1.2.2; 12 found; start..end, strand, type, name):
     38..74      -  CDS            lacZα (fragment): LacZα fragment of β-galactosidase; lacZ fragment
     91..186     +  protein_bind   attL3: mutant version of attL; recombination site for the Gateway® LR reaction LR Clonase™
    192..643     +  CDS            H-Ras (fragment): human small GTPase proto-oncoprotein
    704..802     -  protein_bind   attL2: mutant version of attL; recombination site for the Gateway® LR reaction LR Clonase™
    820..838     -  promoter       T7 promoter: promoter for bacteriophage T7 RNA polymerase
   1028..1051    +  promoter       Pc promoter (fragment): intI1 (promoter lies within the coding sequence); class 1 integron promoter
   1227..1283    +  CDS            GmR (fragment): gentamycin acetyltransferase; aacC1; confers resistance to gentamycin
   1290..2081    +  CDS            SmR: aminoglycoside adenylyltransferase (Murphy, 1985); aadA; confers resistance to spectinomycin and streptomycin
   2174..2762    +  rep_origin     ori: high-copy-number ColE1/pMB1/pBR322/pUC origin of replication
   2945..3037    +  CDS            lacI (fragment): lac repressor; lacI; The lac repressor binds to the lac operator to inhibit transcription in E. coli. This inhibition can be relieved by adding lactose or isopropyl-β-D-thiogalactopyranoside (IPTG).
   3092..3119    -  terminator     rrnB T2 terminator: transcription terminator T2 from the E. coli rrnB gene
   3251..3294    +  terminator     rrnB T1 terminator: Escherichia coli rrnB; transcription terminator T1 from the E. coli rrnB gene
