[The description below was written by a language model from this plasmid's Addgene catalogue record and pLannotate feature annotations shown in this document.]
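Description:
pDONR223_HRAS_p.G12D is a Gateway entry clone built on the Invitrogen pDONR223 backbone and carrying the human HRAS open reading frame with the G12D substitution, a change at a codon well known as a site of activating RAS mutations. It belongs to the Target Accelerator Plasmid Collection, a set of wild-type and variant cancer gene clones assembled for systematic functional testing of cancer-associated alleles. The plasmid is maintained in E. coli at high copy through a ColE1/pUC-type origin. Selection is with spectinomycin, conferred by the aadA (SmR) aminoglycoside adenylyltransferase gene. That gene lies downstream of a class 1 integron Pc promoter fragment and a short remnant of a gentamicin resistance gene.

The insert has no promoter of its own, so this clone is a shuttle rather than an expression construct. The HRAS coding sequence sits between two attL recombination sites, which the automated annotation labels attL3 and attL2. These sites allow the ORF to be moved by an LR Clonase reaction into any compatible Gateway destination vector, which then supplies the promoter, tags and host-specific elements. The depositor notes that the clone is in the "open" configuration, with no stop codon immediately after the insert, so it can be fused in frame to C-terminal tags encoded by the destination vector. The annotation matches H-Ras over only part of the region between the att sites and marks it as a fragment; the record does not explain this.

Other annotated elements are backbone features: rrnB T1 and T2 terminators upstream of the cassette that insulate it from read-through transcription, a T7 promoter beyond the second attL site oriented back toward the insert, and small lacZα and lacI remnants. M13 primer sites flanking the cassette are used for sequence verification.
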