Addgene plasmid #81284: pDONR223_HRAS_p.G12D
Purpose: Gateway Donor vector containing HRAS , part of the Target Accelerator Plasmid Collection.
Depositing lab: Jesse Boehm & William Hahn & David Root. Depositing organization: Broad Institute. Publication: Systematic Functional Interrogation of Rare Cancer Variants Identifies Oncogenic Alleles. Kim E, Ilic N, Shrestha Y, Zou L, Kamburov A, Zhu C, Yang X, Lubonja R, Tran N, Nguyen C, Lawrence MS, Piccioni F, Bagul M, Doench JG, Chouinard CR, Wu X, Hogstrom L, Natoli T, Tamayo P, Horn H, Corsello SM, Lage K, Root DE, Subramanian A, Golub TR, Getz G, Boehm JS, Hahn WC. Cancer Discov. 2016 Jul;6(7):714-26. doi: 10.1158/2159-8290.CD-16-0160. Epub 2016 May 4. PubMed 27147599.
Backbone
  Vector backbone: pDONR223
  Backbone manufacturer: Invitrogen
  Backbone size w/o insert (bp): 2790
  Vector type: Gateway Entry vector
Growth in bacteria
  Bacterial resistance: Spectinomycin, 50 μg/mL
  Growth temperature: 37°C
  Growth strain: DH5alpha
  Copy number: High Copy
Gene/Insert
  Gene/Insert name: HRAS
  Species: H. sapiens (human)
  Mutation: G12D
  GenBank ID: NM_176795.4
  Entrez Gene: HRAS (a.k.a. C-BAS/HAS, C-H-RAS, C-HA-RAS1, CTLO, H-RASIDX, HAMSV, HRAS1, RASH1, p21ras)
  Promoter: None
  Cloning method: Gateway Cloning
  Sequencing primers: 5′ M13pUC-fwd; 3′ M13-Rev
Terms and licenses: Academic/Nonprofit Terms; Industry Terms: Not Available to Industry
Depositor comments: Open state: NO stop codon immediately follows insert
How to cite: pDONR223_HRAS_p.G12D was a gift from Jesse Boehm & William Hahn & David Root (Addgene plasmid # 81284 ; http://n2t.net/addgene:81284 ; RRID:Addgene_81284)
