>Addgene plasmid #81284 | pDONR223_HRAS_p.G12D | depositor partial sequence | sequence record 154603 | Insert sequence
ATGACGGAATATAAGCTGGTGGTGGTGGGCGCCGACGGTGTGGGCAAGAGTGCGCTGACCATCCAGCTGA
TCCAGAACCATTTTGTGGACGAATACGACCCCACTATAGAGGATTCCTACCGGAAGCAGGTGGTCATTGA
TGGGGAGACGTGCCTGTTGGACATCCTGGATACCGCCGGCCAGGAGGAGTACAGCGCCATGCGGGACCAG
TACATGCGCACCGGGGAGGGCTTCCTGTGTGTGTTTGCCATCAACAACACCAAGTCTTTTGAGGACATCC
ACCAGTACAGGGAGCAGATCAAACGGGTGAAGGACTCGGATGACGTGCCCATGGTGCTGGTGGGGAACAA
GTGTGACCTGGCTGCACGCACTGTGGAATCTCGGCAGGCTCAGGACCTCGCCCGAAGCTACGGCATCCCC
TACATCGAGACCTCGGCCAAGACCCGGCAGGGCAGCCGCTCTGGCTCTAGCTCCAGCTCCGGGACCCTCT
GGGACCCCCCGGGACCCATG
